Addgene plasmid #19718: pBabe puro RalA S31N
Depositing lab: Channing Der. Depositing organization: University of North Carolina at Chapel Hill. Publication: Divergent roles for RalA and RalB in malignant growth of human pancreatic carcinoma cells. Lim KH, O'Hayer K, Adam SJ, Kendall SD, Campbell PM, Der CJ, Counter CM. Curr Biol. 2006 Dec 19. 16(24):2385-94. 10.1016/j.cub.2006.10.023 PubMed 17174914.
Backbone
  Vector backbone: pBabe puro
  Backbone size w/o insert (bp): 5169
  Vector type: Mammalian Expression, Retroviral
  Selectable markers: Puromycin
Growth in bacteria
  Bacterial resistance: Ampicillin, 100 μg/mL
  Growth temperature: 37°C
  Growth strain: DH5alpha
  Copy number: Unknown
Gene/Insert
  Gene/Insert name: V-ral simian leukemia viral oncogene homolog A (alt name: RalA)
  Species: H. sapiens (human)
  Insert size (bp): 630
  Mutation: S31N mutant for dominant neg function. NOTE: long splice variant with 3bp deletion and 12bp insertion at 5' of gene. Long Sp. Variant: MVDYLAN Short Sp. Variant: MAAN
  GenBank ID: NM_005402
  Entrez Gene: RALA (a.k.a. HINCONS, RAL)
  Cloning method: Restriction Enzyme; 5′ cloning site BamHi (not destroyed); 3′ cloning site XhoI (unknown if destroyed)
  Sequencing primers: 5′ pBabe 5'
Terms and licenses: Academic/Nonprofit Terms; Industry Terms: Not Available to Industry
How to cite: pBabe puro RalA S31N was a gift from Channing Der (Addgene plasmid # 19718 ; http://n2t.net/addgene:19718 ; RRID:Addgene_19718)
