[The description below was written by a language model from this plasmid's Addgene catalogue record.]
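Description:
pBabe puro RalA S31N is a retroviral mammalian expression plasmid built on the pBabe puro backbone (about 5.2 kb without insert). It is propagated in E. coli under ampicillin selection and carries a puromycin resistance marker for selecting stably transduced mammalian cells. No feature table accompanies the record, so individual elements are not itemised. In the standard pBabe design, Moloney murine leukemia virus long terminal repeats and a packaging signal flank the cargo. The transcript can therefore be packaged into retroviral particles in a suitable packaging cell line and integrated into target cell genomes. In that design the 5' LTR drives the inserted gene and a separate internal promoter drives the puromycin marker.

The insert is a roughly 630 bp human RALA cDNA, encoding the Ras-like small GTPase RalA, cloned between BamHI and XhoI sites. It carries an S31N substitution, which the record describes as conferring dominant-negative function. This type of mutation in Ras-family GTPases generally favours the inactive, nucleotide-free or GDP-bound state and sequesters upstream exchange factors, blocking activation of the endogenous protein. The record also notes that the insert corresponds to a long splice variant, with a 3 bp deletion and 12 bp insertion at the 5' end of the gene, giving a slightly different N-terminus from the short form. No epitope tag is recorded.

The construct is suited to stable expression of dominant-negative RalA to interfere with Ral signalling. The associated publication concerns the distinct contributions of RalA and RalB to the malignant growth of human pancreatic carcinoma cells.
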