>Addgene plasmid #19718 | pBabe puro RalA S31N | addgene partial sequence | sequence record 25387 | 19718 with pBABE-5
TGGTCGANTACCTAGCANTAAGCCCAAGGGTCAGAATTCTTTGGCTTTACACAAAGTCATCATGGTGGGC
AGTGGTGGCGTGGGCAAGAACGCTCTGACTCTACAGTTCATGTACGATGAGTTTGTGGAGGACTATGAGC
CTACCAAAGCAGACAGCTATCGGAAGAAGGTAGTGCTAGATGGGGAGGAAGTCCAGATCGATATCTTAGA
TACAGCTGGGCAGGAGGACTACGCTGCAATTAGAGACAACTACTTCCGAAGTGGGGAGGGGNTCCCNCTG
TGTTTTCTCTATTACAGAANTGGNANCCCTTTGCAGCTACNGCTGACTTCAGGGG
